>Addgene plasmid #156810 | pD649-HAsp-ROR1-Fc(DAPA)-AviTag-6xHis | addgene full sequence | sequence record 401039 | Addgene NGS Result
GGCATTGATTATTGACTAGTTATTAATAGTAATCAATTACGGGGTCATTAGTTCATAGCCCATATATGGA
GTTCCGCGTTACATAACTTACGGTAAATGGCCCGCCTGGCTGACCGCCCAACGACCCCCGCCCATTGACG
TCAATAATGACGTATGTTCCCATAGTAACGCCAATAGGGACTTTCCATTGACGTCAATGGGTGGAGTATT
TACGGTAAACTGCCCACTTGGCAGTACATCAAGTGTATCATATGCCAAGTACGCCCCCTATTGACGTCAA
TGACGGTAAATGGCCCGCCTGGCATTATGCCCAGTACATGACCTTATGGGACTTTCCTACTTGGCAGTAC
ATCTACGTATTAGTCATCGCTATTACCATGGTGATGCGGTTTTGGCAGTACATCAATGGGCGTGGATAGC
GGTTTGACTCACGGGGATTTCCAAGTCTCCACCCCATTGACGTCAATGGGAGTTTGTTTTGGCACCAAAA
TCAACGGGACTTTCCAAAATGTCGTAACAACTCCGCCCCATTGACGCAAATGGGCGGTAGGCGTGTACGG
TGGGAGGTCTATATAAGCAGAGCTCGTTTAGTGAACCGTCAGATCGCCTGGAGACGCCATCCACGCTGTT
TTGACCTCCATAGAAGACACCGGGACCGATCCAGCCTCCGCGGCCGGGAACGGTGCATTGGAACGCGGAT
TCCCCGTGCCAAGAGTGACGTAAGTACCGCCTATAGAGTCTATAGGCCCACCCCCTTGGCTTCGTTAGAA
CGCGGCTACAATTAATACATAACCTTATGTATCATACACATACGATTTAGGTGACACTATAGAATAACAT
CCACTTTGCCTTTCTCTCCACAGGTGTCCACTCCCAGGTCCAACTGCACCTCGGTTCTATCGAAAACGCG
CCTGCTAGCGCCACCATGAAGACCATCATTGCCCTGAGCTACATCTTCTGCCTGGTGTTCGCTGCGGCCG
CCCAAGAAACAGAGCTGTCTGTGTCTGCCGAGCTGGTGCCTACCAGCAGCTGGAATATCAGCAGCGAGCT
GAACAAGGACAGCTACCTGACACTGGACGAGCCCATGAACAACATCACCACCAGCCTGGGACAGACCGCC
GAGCTGCACTGTAAAGTGTCCGGCAATCCTCCTCCTACCATCCGGTGGTTCAAGAACGATGCCCCTGTGG
TGCAAGAGCCCAGACGGCTGAGCTTCAGAAGCACCATCTACGGCAGCAGACTGCGGATCAGAAACCTGGA
CACCACCGACACCGGCTACTTCCAGTGTGTGGCCACCAACGGCAAAGAAGTGGTGTCTAGCACCGGCGTG
CTGTTCGTGAAGTTTGGCCCTCCTCCAACCGCCTCTCCTGGCTACTCTGACGAGTACGAAGAGGACGGCT
TCTGCCAGCCTTACCGGGGAATTGCCTGCGCCAGATTCATCGGCAACCGGACCGTGTACATGGAAAGCCT
GCACATGCAGGGCGAGATCGAGAACCAGATCACCGCCGCCTTTACCATGATCGGCACAAGCAGCCACCTG
AGCGACAAGTGCAGCCAGTTCGCCATTCCTAGCCTGTGCCACTACGCCTTTCCATACTGCGACGAGACAA
GCAGCGTGCCCAAGCCTAGAGATCTGTGCAGAGATGAGTGCGAGATCCTGGAAAACGTGCTGTGCCAGAC
CGAGTACATCTTCGCCCGCAGCAACCCCATGATCCTGATGAGACTGAAGCTGCCCAACTGCGAGGACCTG
CCTCAGCCTGAATCTCCTGAAGCCGCCAATTGCATCCGGATCGGCATCCCTATGGCCGATCCTATCAACA
AGAACCACAAGTGCTACAACAGCACAGGCGTGGACTACAGAGGCACCGTGTCCGTGACAAAGTCCGGCAG
ACAGTGCCAGCCATGGAACAGCCAGTATCCTCACACACACACCTTCACAGCCCTGCGGTTCCCTGAGCTG
AATGGCGGCCACAGCTACTGCAGAAACCCCGGCAATCAGAAAGAGGCCCCTTGGTGCTTCACCCTGGACG
AGAACTTCAAGAGCGACCTGTGCGACATCCCCGCCTGCGATAGCAAGGACTCCAAAGAAAAGAACAAGAT
GGAAATCCTGTATGGCGCGCCGGGCGGCGACAAGACCCACACCTGCCCCCCCTGCCCAGCTCCAGAACTG
CTGGGAGGGCCTTCCGTGTTCCTGTTCCCCCCCAAGCCCAAGGACACCCTGATGATCAGCAGGACCCCCG
AGGTGACCTGCGTGGTGGTGGCCGTGTCCCACGAGGACCCAGAGGTGAAGTTCAACTGGTACGTGGACGG
CGTGGAGGTGCACAACGCCAAGACCAAGCCCAGAGAGGAGCAGTACAACAGCACCTACAGGGTGGTGTCC
GTGCTGACCGTGCTGCACCAGGACTGGCTGAACGGCAAAGAATACAAGTGCAAAGTCTCCAACAAGGCCC
TGGCTGCCCCAATCGAAAAGACAATCAGCAAGGCCAAGGGCCAGCCACGGGAGCCCCAGGTGTACACCCT
GCCCCCCAGCCGGGAGGAGATGACCAAGAACCAGGTGTCCCTGACCTGTCTGGTGAAGGGCTTCTACCCC
AGCGATATCGCCGTGGAGTGGGAGAGCAACGGCCAGCCCGAGAACAACTACAAGACCACCCCCCCAGTGC
TGGACAGCGACGGCAGCTTCTTCCTGTACAGCAAGCTGACCGTGGACAAGTCCAGGTGGCAGCAGGGCAA
CGTGTTCAGCTGCAGCGTGATGCACGAGGCCCTGCACAACCACTACACCCAGAAGTCCCTGAGCCTGAGC
CCCGGCGGCAGCGGTCTTAATGATATTTTCGAGGCTCAGAAGATTGAGTGGCATGAACACCACCACCATC
ACCACTAAGGCCGGCCTGTAGTCACTGGCACAACGCGTTACCCGGTAAGCCAATCGGGTATACACGGTCG
TCATACTGCAGACAGGGTTCTTCTACTTTGCAAGATAGTCTTGAGTAGTAAAATAAATAGATAGAGAAAA
TCAGCCTCGACTGTGCCTTCTAGTTGCCAGCCATCTGTTGTTTGCCCCTCCCCCGTGCCTTCCTTGACCC
TGGAAGGTGCCACTCCCACTGTCCTTTCCTAATAAAATGAGGAAATTGCATCACAACACTCAACCCTATC
TCGGTCTATTCTTTTGATTTATAAGGGATTTTGCCGATTTCGGCCTATTGGTTAAAAAATGAGCTGATTT
AACAAAAATTTAACGCGAATTAATTCTGTGGAATGTGTGTCAGTTAGGGTGTGGAAAGTCCCCAGGCTCC
CCAGCAGGCAGAAGTATGCAAAGCATGCATCTCAATTAGTCAGCAACCAGGTGTGGAAAGTCCCCAGGCT
CCCCAGCAGGCAGAAGTATGCAAAGCATGCATCTCAATTAGTCAGCAACCATAGTCCCGCCCCTAACTCC
GCCCATCCCGCCCCTAACTCCGCCCAGTTCCGCCCATTCTCCGCCCCATGGCTGACTAATTTTTTTTATT
TATGCAGAGGCCGAGGCCGCCTCTGCCTCTGAGCTATTCCAGAAGTAGTGAGGAGGCTTTTTTGGAGGCC
TAGGCTTTTGCAAAAAGCTCCCGGGAGCTTGTATATCCATTTTCGGATCTGATCAGCACGTGTTGACAAT
TAATCATCGGCATAGTATATCGGCATAGTATAATACGACAAGGTGAGGAACTAAACCATGACCGAGTACA
AGCCCACGGTGCGCCTCGCCACCCGCGACGACGTCCCCAGGGCCGTACGCACCCTCGCCGCCGCGTTCGC
CGACTACCCCGCCACGCGCCACACCGTCGATCCGGACCGCCACATCGAGCGGGTCACCGAGCTGCAAGAA
CTCTTCCTCACGCGCGTCGGGCTCGACATCGGCAAGGTGTGGGTCGCGGACGACGGCGCCGCGGTGGCGG
TCTGGACCACGCCGGAGAGCGTCGAAGCGGGGGCGGTGTTCGCCGAGATCGGCCCGCGCATGGCCGAGTT
GAGCGGTTCCCGGCTGGCCGCGCAGCAACAGATGGAAGGCCTCCTGGCGCCGCACCGGCCCAAGGAGCCC
GCGTGGTTCCTGGCCACCGTCGGCGTCTCGCCCGACCACCAGGGCAAGGGTCTGGGCAGCGCCGTCGTGC
TCCCCGGAGTGGAGGCGGCCGAGCGCGCCGGGGTGCCCGCCTTCCTGGAGACATCCGCGCCCCGCAACCT
CCCCTTCTACGAGCGGCTCGGCTTCACCGTCACCGCCGACGTCGAGGTGCCCGAAGGACCGCGCACCTGG
TGCATGACCCGCAAGCCCGGTGCCTGACACGTGCTACGAGATTTCGATTCCACCGCCGCCTTCTATGAAA
GGTTGGGCTTCGGAATCGTTTTCCGGGACGCCGGCTGGATGATCCTCCAGCGCGGGGATCTCATGCTGGA
GTTCTTCGCCCACCCCAACTTGTTTATTGCAGCTTATAATGGTTACAAATAAAGCAATAGCATCACAAAT
TTCACAAATAAAGCATTTTTTTCACTGCATTCTAGTTGTGGTTTGTCCAAACTCATCAATGTATCTTATC
ATGTCTGTATACCGTCGACCTCTAGCTAGAGCTTGGCGTAATCATGGTCATTACCAATGCTTAATCAGTG
AGGCACCTATCTCAGCGATCTGTCTATTTCGTTCATCCATAGTTGCCTGACTCCCCGTCGTGTAGATAAC
TACGATACGGGAGGGCTTACCATCTGGCCCCAGCGCTGCGATGATACCGCGAGAACCACGCTCACCGGCT
CCGGATTTATCAGCAATAAACCAGCCAGCCGGAAGGGCCGAGCGCAGAAGTGGTCCTGCAACTTTATCCG
CCTCCATCCAGTCTATTAATTGTTGCCGGGAAGCTAGAGTAAGTAGTTCGCCAGTTAATAGTTTGCGCAA
CGTTGTTGCCATCGCTACAGGCATCGTGGTGTCACGCTCGTCGTTTGGTATGGCTTCATTCAGCTCCGGT
TCCCAACGATCAAGGCGAGTTACATGATCCCCCATGTTGTGCAAAAAAGCGGTTAGCTCCTTCGGTCCTC
CGATCGTTGTCAGAAGTAAGTTGGCCGCAGTGTTATCACTCATGGTTATGGCAGCACTGCATAATTCTCT
TACTGTCATGCCATCCGTAAGATGCTTTTCTGTGACTGGTGAGTACTCAACCAAGTCATTCTGAGAATAG
TGTATGCGGCGACCGAGTTGCTCTTGCCCGGCGTCAATACGGGATAATACCGCGCCACATAGCAGAACTT
TAAAAGTGCTCATCATTGGAAAACGTTCTTCGGGGCGAAAACTCTCAAGGATCTTACCGCTGTTGAGATC
CAGTTCGATGTAACCCACTCGTGCACCCAACTGATCTTCAGCATCTTTTACTTTCACCAGCGTTTCTGGG
TGAGCAAAAACAGGAAGGCAAAATGCCGCAAAAAAGGGAATAAGGGCGACACGGAAATGTTGAATACTCA
TATTCTTCCTTTTTCAATATTATTGAAGCATTTATCAGGGTTATTGTCTCATGAGCGGATACATATTTGA
ATGTATTTAGAAAAATAAACAAATAGGGGTCAGTGTTACAACCAATTAACCAATTCTGAACATTATCGCG
AGCCCATTTATACCTGAATATGGCTCATAACACCCCTTGCTCATGACCAAAATCCCTTAACGTGAGTTAC
GCGCGCGTCGTTCCACTGAGCGTCAGACCCCGTAGAAAAGATCAAAGGATCTTCTTGAGATCCTTTTTTT
CTGCGCGTAATCTGCTGCTTGCAAACAAAAAAACCACCGCTACCAGCGGTGGTTTGTTTGCCGGATCAAG
AGCTACCAACTCTTTTTCCGAAGGTAACTGGCTTCAGCAGAGCGCAGATACCAAATACTGTTCTTCTAGT
GTAGCCGTAGTTAGCCCACCACTTCAAGAACTCTGTAGCACCGCCTACATACCTCGCTCTGCTAATCCTG
TTACCAGTGGCTGCTGCCAGTGGCGATAAGTCGTGTCTTACCGGGTTGGACTCAAGACGATAGTTACCGG
ATAAGGCGCAGCGGTCGGGCTGAACGGGGGGTTCGTGCACACAGCCCAGCTTGGAGCGAACGACCTACAC
CGAACTGAGATACCTACAGCGTGAGCTATGAGAAAGCGCCACGCTTCCCGAAGGGAGAAAGGCGGACAGG
TATCCGGTAAGCGGCAGGGTCGGAACAGGAGAGCGCACGAGGGAGCTTCCAGGGGGAAACGCCTGGTATC
TTTATAGTCCTGTCGGGTTTCGCCACCTCTGACTTGAGCGTCGATTTTTGTGATGCTCGTCAGGGGGGCG
GAGCCTATGGAAAAACGCCAGCAACGCGGCCTTTTTACGGTTCCTGGCCTTTTGCTGGCCTTTTGCTCAC
ATGTTCTTTCCTGCGTTATCCCCTGATTCTGTGGATAACCGTATTACCGCCTTTGAGTGAGCTGATACCG
CTCGCCGCAGCCGAACGACCGAGCGCAGCGAGTCAGTGAGCGAGGAAGCGGAAGGCGAGAGTAGGGAACT
GCCAGGCATCAAACTAAGCAGAAGGCCCCTGACGGATGGCCTTTTTGCGTTTCTACAAACTCTTTCTGTG
TTGTAAAACGACGGCCAGTCTTAAGCTCGGGCCCCCTGGGCGGTTCTGATAACGAGTAATCGTTAATCCG
CAAATAACGTAAAAACCCGCTTCGGCGGGTTTTTTTATGGGGGGAGTTTAGGGAAAGAGCATTTGTCAGA
ATATTTAAGGGCGCCTGTCACTTTGCTTGATATATGAGAATTATTTAACCTTATAAATGAGAAAAAAGCA
ACGCACTTTAAATAAGATACGTTGCTTTTTCGATTGATGAACACCTATAATTAAACTATTCATCTATTAT
TTATGATTTTTTGTATATACAATATTTCTAGTTTGTTAAAGAGAATTAAGAAAATAAATCTCGAAAATAA
TAAAGGGAAAATCAGTTTTTGATATCAAAATTATACATGTCAACGATAATACAAAATATAATACAAACTA
TAAGATGTTATCAGTATTTATTATCATTTAGAATAAATTTTGTGTCGCCCTTAATTGTGAGCGGATAACA
ATTACGAGCTTCATGCACAGTGGCGTTGACTCAATATTGGCCATTAGCCATATTATTCATTGGTTATATA
GCATAAATCAATATTGGCTATTGGCCATTGCATACGTTGTATCTATATCATAATATGTACATTTATATTG
GCTCATGTCCAATATGACCGCCATGTT
Features (pLannotate 1.2.2; 21 found; start..end, strand, type, name):
     77..380     +  enhancer       CMV enhancer: human cytomegalovirus immediate early enhancer
    381..584     +  promoter       CMV promoter: human cytomegalovirus (CMV) immediate early promoter
    720..763     +  intron         CMV intron (fragment): modified intron A from human cytomegalovirus
    815..833     +  promoter       SP6 promoter: promoter for bacteriophage SP6 RNA polymerase
    837..874     +  CDS            IgH signal sequence (fragment): signal sequence from the mouse immunoglobulin heavy chain variable region
    974..2113    +  CDS            ROR1 (fragment): ROR1_HUMAN - Also known as NTRKR1. Experimental evidence at protein level: Swiss-Prot protein existence level 1. Has very low kinase activity in vitro and is unlikely to function as a tyrosine kinase in vivo (PubMed:25029443). Receptor for ligand WNT5A which activate downstream NFkB signaling pathway and may result in the inhibition of WNT3A-mediated signaling (PubMed:25029443, PubMed:27162350). In inner ear, crucial for spiral ganglion neurons to innervate auditory hair cells (PubMed:27162350). From Homo sapiens (Human).
   2039..2806    +  CDS            IGHG4 (fragment): IGHG4_HUMAN - Experimental evidence at protein level: Swiss-Prot protein existence level 1. Constant region of immunoglobulin heavy chains. Immunoglobulins, also known as antibodies, are membrane-bound or secreted glycoproteins produced by B lymphocytes. In the recognition phase of humoral immunity, the membrane-bound immunoglobulins serve as receptors which, upon binding of a specific antigen, trigger the clonal expansion and differentiation of B lymphocytes into immunoglobulins- secreting plasma cells. Secreted immunoglobulins mediate the effector phase of humoral immunity, which results in
   3021..3132    +  polyA_signal   bGH poly(A) signal: bovine growth hormone polyadenylation signal
   3133..3241    +  rep_origin     f1 ori (fragment): f1 bacteriophage origin of replication; arrow indicates direction of (+) strand synthesis
   3255..3584    +  promoter       SV40 promoter: SV40 enhancer and early promoter
   3632..3679    +  promoter       EM7 promoter: synthetic bacterial promoter&nbsp
   3698..4297    +  CDS            PuroR (fragment): puromycin N-acetyltransferase; pac from Streptomyces; confers resistance to puromycin
   4307..4432    +  CDS            ble (fragment): BLE_KLEPN - Experimental evidence at protein level: Swiss-Prot protein existence level 1. Binding protein with a strong affinity to the bleomycin family of antibiotics. Binds to CL990; an antimitotic-antibiotic compound. From Klebsiella pneumoniae.
   4427..4548    +  polyA_signal   SV40 poly(A) signal: SV40 polyadenylation signal
   4601..5461    -  CDS            AmpR: β-lactamase; bla; confers resistance to ampicillin, carbenicillin, and related antibiotics
   5464..5560    -  promoter       AmpR promoter (fragment): bla
   5590..5614    -  CDS            KanR (fragment): aminoglycoside phosphotransferase; aph(3')-Ia; confers resistance to kanamycin
   5725..6313    +  rep_origin     ori: high-copy-number ColE1/pMB1/pBR322/pUC origin of replication
   6538..6555    +  terminator     rrnB T2 terminator (fragment): transcription terminator T2 from the E. coli rrnB gene
   6580..6599    -  CDS            lacZα (fragment): LacZα fragment of β-galactosidase; lacZ fragment
   7055..7071    +  protein_bind   lac operator: The lac repressor binds to the lac operator to inhibit transcription in E. coli. This inhibition can be relieved by adding lactose or isopropyl-β-D-thiogalactopyranoside (IPTG). lac repressor encoded by lacI
