[The description below was written by a language model from this plasmid's Addgene catalogue record and pLannotate feature annotations shown in this document.]
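Description:
pD649-HAsp-ROR1-Fc(DAPA)-AviTag-6xHis is a mammalian expression plasmid built on the pD649 backbone for producing the extracellular domain of human ROR1 as a secreted Fc fusion protein. It is maintained in E. coli through a high-copy ColE1/pUC-type origin and an ampicillin resistance gene (β-lactamase). The feature table of the 7.2 kb sequenced plasmid also shows an SV40 early promoter/EM7 promoter cassette driving a puromycin N-acetyltransferase gene with an SV40 polyadenylation signal, which could in principle allow puromycin selection of transfected mammalian cells. Short fragments annotated as f1 ori, ble, KanR, lacZα and lac operator appear to be backbone remnants rather than functional units.

The expression unit consists of the CMV immediate-early enhancer and promoter followed by a fragment of CMV intron A, with an SP6 promoter just upstream of the coding region that also serves as a sequencing primer site. The open reading frame begins with a signal peptide: the plasmid name indicates "HAsp", while the automated annotation matches part of this region to a mouse IgH signal sequence. The signal peptide directs the protein into the secretory pathway. The ROR1 ectodomain insert (about 1.1 kb, cloned between retained NotI and AscI sites) is fused at its C terminus to a human IgG Fc carrying the D265A and P329A (DAPA) mutations, generally used to reduce Fc effector binding. The annotation tool labels this Fc region as IGHG4-like, but the record specifies only human IgG. An AviTag for site-specific biotinylation and a 6xHis tag for affinity purification follow, and a bGH polyadenylation signal terminates the transcript. The plasmid belongs to a collection used to map human cell-surface protein interactions, and the depositor notes that some members may carry an IS4-like transposase insertion upstream of the CMV promoter.
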