Addgene plasmid #156810: pD649-HAsp-ROR1-Fc(DAPA)-AviTag-6xHis
Purpose: Mammalian expression of cell-surface protein extracellular domain fused to Fc(DAPA)-Avi-6xHis. Protein is secreted from cells.
Depositing lab: Chris Garcia. Depositing organization: Stanford University. Publication: A Human IgSF Cell-Surface Interactome Reveals a Complex Network of Protein-Protein Interactions. Wojtowicz WM, Vielmetter J, Fernandes RA, Siepe DH, Eastman CL, Chisholm GB, Cox S, Klock H, Anderson PW, Rue SM, Miller JJ, Glaser SM, Bragstad ML, Vance J, Lam AW, Lesley SA, Zinn K, Garcia KC. Cell. 2020 Aug 20;182(4):1027-1043.e17. doi: 10.1016/j.cell.2020.07.025. PubMed 32822567.
Backbone
  Vector backbone: pD649
  Backbone size w/o insert (bp): 6106
  Vector type: Mammalian Expression
Growth in bacteria
  Bacterial resistance: Ampicillin, 100 μg/mL
  Growth temperature: 37°C
  Growth strain: DH5alpha
  Copy number: High Copy
Gene/Insert
  Gene/Insert name: ROR1
  Species: H. sapiens (human)
  Insert size (bp): 1131
  Mutation: Fc region of human IgG contains D265A and P329A mutations (DAPA)
  Entrez Gene: ROR1 (a.k.a. NTRKR1, dJ537F10.1)
  Promoter: CMV/SP6
  Tag / fusion protein: Fc(DAPA)-AviTag-6xHis (C terminal on backbone)
  Cloning method: Restriction Enzyme; 5′ cloning site GCGGCCGC (not destroyed); 3′ cloning site GGCGCGCC (not destroyed)
  Sequencing primers: 5′ ATTTAGGTGACACTATAG; 3′ CACGTACCAGTTGAACTTCACC
Resource information
  A portion of this plasmid was derived from a plasmid made by: synthesis by ThermoFisher
Terms and licenses: Academic/Nonprofit Terms; Industry Terms: Not Available to Industry
Depositor comments: Some plasmids in this collection may have an IS4-like element ISVsa5 family transposase upstream of the CMV promoter.
How to cite: pD649-HAsp-ROR1-Fc(DAPA)-AviTag-6xHis was a gift from Chris Garcia (Addgene plasmid # 156810 ; http://n2t.net/addgene:156810 ; RRID:Addgene_156810)
