>Addgene plasmid #156810 | pD649-HAsp-ROR1-Fc(DAPA)-AviTag-6xHis | depositor partial sequence | sequence record 302730 | insert (extracellular domain)
CAAGAAACAGAGCTGTCTGTGTCTGCCGAGCTGGTGCCTACCAGCAGCTGGAATATCAGCAGCGAGCTGA
ACAAGGACAGCTACCTGACACTGGACGAGCCCATGAACAACATCACCACCAGCCTGGGACAGACCGCCGA
GCTGCACTGTAAAGTGTCCGGCAATCCTCCTCCTACCATCCGGTGGTTCAAGAACGATGCCCCTGTGGTG
CAAGAGCCCAGACGGCTGAGCTTCAGAAGCACCATCTACGGCAGCAGACTGCGGATCAGAAACCTGGACA
CCACCGACACCGGCTACTTCCAGTGTGTGGCCACCAACGGCAAAGAAGTGGTGTCTAGCACCGGCGTGCT
GTTCGTGAAGTTTGGCCCTCCTCCAACCGCCTCTCCTGGCTACTCTGACGAGTACGAAGAGGACGGCTTC
TGCCAGCCTTACCGGGGAATTGCCTGCGCCAGATTCATCGGCAACCGGACCGTGTACATGGAAAGCCTGC
ACATGCAGGGCGAGATCGAGAACCAGATCACCGCCGCCTTTACCATGATCGGCACAAGCAGCCACCTGAG
CGACAAGTGCAGCCAGTTCGCCATTCCTAGCCTGTGCCACTACGCCTTTCCATACTGCGACGAGACAAGC
AGCGTGCCCAAGCCTAGAGATCTGTGCAGAGATGAGTGCGAGATCCTGGAAAACGTGCTGTGCCAGACCG
AGTACATCTTCGCCCGCAGCAACCCCATGATCCTGATGAGACTGAAGCTGCCCAACTGCGAGGACCTGCC
TCAGCCTGAATCTCCTGAAGCCGCCAATTGCATCCGGATCGGCATCCCTATGGCCGATCCTATCAACAAG
AACCACAAGTGCTACAACAGCACAGGCGTGGACTACAGAGGCACCGTGTCCGTGACAAAGTCCGGCAGAC
AGTGCCAGCCATGGAACAGCCAGTATCCTCACACACACACCTTCACAGCCCTGCGGTTCCCTGAGCTGAA
TGGCGGCCACAGCTACTGCAGAAACCCCGGCAATCAGAAAGAGGCCCCTTGGTGCTTCACCCTGGACGAG
AACTTCAAGAGCGACCTGTGCGACATCCCCGCCTGCGATAGCAAGGACTCCAAAGAAAAGAACAAGATGG
AAATCCTGTAT
